Addgene plasmid #172831: pX330_ACTB-e2 sgRNA / hSpCas9
Purpose: Mammalian expression of a sgRNA targeting the exon 2 position 2 of ACTB (Zhong et al, eLife 2021) under the U6 promotor and hSpCas9 under the CAG promotor. This construct is based on pX330.
Depositing lab: Haining Zhong. Depositing organization: Oregon Health & Science University. Publication: High-fidelity, efficient, and reversible labeling of endogenous proteins using CRISPR-based designer exon insertion. Zhong H, Ceballos CC, Massengill CI, Muniak MA, Ma L, Qin M, Petrie SK, Mao T. Elife. 2021 Jun 8;10. pii: 64911. doi: 10.7554/eLife.64911. PubMed 34100715.
Backbone
  Vector backbone: pX330
  Backbone size w/o insert (bp): 8484
  Total vector size (bp): 8485
  Vector type: Mammalian Expression, CRISPR
Growth in bacteria
  Bacterial resistance: Ampicillin, 100 μg/mL
  Growth temperature: 37°C
  Growth strain: DH5alpha
  Copy number: High Copy
Gene/Insert
  Gene/Insert name: sgRNA targeting the exon 2 of ACTB under the U6 promotor and hSpCas9 under the CAG promotor
Terms and licenses: Academic/Nonprofit Terms; Industry Terms: Not Available to Industry
How to cite: pX330_ACTB-e2 sgRNA / hSpCas9 was a gift from Haining Zhong (Addgene plasmid # 172831 ; http://n2t.net/addgene:172831 ; RRID:Addgene_172831)
