[The description below was written by a language model from this plasmid's Addgene catalogue record and pLannotate feature annotations shown in this document.]
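Description:
pX330_ACTB-e2 sgRNA / hSpCas9 is an all-in-one CRISPR/Cas9 plasmid for mammalian expression, built on the pX330 backbone and roughly 8.5 kb in size. It is maintained in E. coli as a high-copy plasmid through a ColE1/pUC-type origin and selected with ampicillin via the β-lactamase (AmpR) gene. An f1 phage origin is also present, along with small annotated fragments of bom and rop that are backbone remnants. A single AAV2 inverted terminal repeat lies downstream of the Cas9 cassette. With only one ITR annotated, the record gives no indication that the plasmid is meant for AAV packaging, and the catalogue lists it simply as a mammalian expression and CRISPR vector.

The payload consists of two expression units in the same orientation. The first is a human U6 RNA polymerase III promoter driving a single guide RNA. A short unannotated gap between the promoter and the S. pyogenes gRNA scaffold corresponds to the position of the spacer, which the record describes as targeting exon 2 (position 2) of ACTB. The species of the ACTB target is not stated. The second unit uses a CAG-type hybrid promoter (CMV enhancer, chicken β-actin promoter and a hybrid CBA/MVM intron) to express humanized S. pyogenes Cas9. The annotation software splits this gene into N- and C-terminal portions, but they are contiguous. Cas9 is followed by a nucleoplasmin bipartite nuclear localization signal and a bovine growth hormone polyadenylation signal.

Transfection therefore delivers both nuclease and guide from one plasmid to cut the ACTB locus. The associated publication concerns labeling endogenous proteins through CRISPR-based designer exon insertion, which presumably requires a separate donor that is not part of this construct.
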