Features (pLannotate 1.2.2; 18 found; start..end, strand, type, name):
      1..241     +  promoter       U6 promoter: RNA polymerase III promoter for human U6 snRNA
    270..345     +  misc_RNA       gRNA scaffold: guide RNA scaffold for the Streptococcus pyogenes CRISPR/Cas9 system
    352..395     +  misc_RNA       gRNA scaffold (fragment): guide RNA scaffold for the Streptococcus pyogenes CRISPR/Cas9 system
    442..727     +  enhancer       CMV enhancer: human cytomegalovirus immediate early enhancer; contains an 18-bp deletion relative to the standard CMV enhancer
    729..985     +  promoter       chicken β-actin promoter: contains a 21-bp deletion relative to the standard chicken β-actin promoter
    986..1213    +  intron         hybrid intron: hybrid between chicken β-actin (CBA) and minute virus of mice (MMV) introns (Gray et al., 2011)
   1351..2952    +  CDS            Cas9(N): N-terminal portion of Streptococcus pyogenes Cas9 (Zetsche et al., 2015)
   2953..5451    +  CDS            Cas9(C): C-terminal portion of Streptococcus pyogenes Cas9 (Zetsche et al., 2015)
   5452..5499    +  CDS            nucleoplasmin NLS: bipartite nuclear localization signal from nucleoplasmin
   5533..5644    +  polyA_signal   bGH poly(A) signal: bovine growth hormone polyadenylation signal
   5749..5889    +  repeat_region  AAV2 ITR: inverted terminal repeat of adeno-associated virus serotype 2 inverted
   5894..5945    -  misc_feature   bom (fragment): basis of mobility region from pBR322
   5964..6419    +  rep_origin     f1 ori (sequence partly withheld): f1 bacteriophage origin of replication; arrow indicates direction of (+) strand synthesis
   6420..6469    -  misc_feature   bom (fragment): basis of mobility region from pBR322
   6571..6606    -  CDS            rop (fragment): Rop protein, which maintains plasmids at low copy number; rop
   6701..6805    +  promoter       AmpR promoter: bla
   6806..7666    +  CDS            AmpR: β-lactamase; bla; confers resistance to ampicillin, carbenicillin, and related antibiotics
   7837..8425    +  rep_origin     ori: high-copy-number ColE1/pMB1/pBR322/pUC origin of replication
>Addgene plasmid #172831 | pX330_ACTB-e2 sgRNA / hSpCas9 | addgene full sequence | sequence record 341083 | Addgene NGS Result
GAGGGCCTATTTCCCATGATTCCTTCATATTTGCATATACGATACAAGGCTGTTAGAGAGATAATTGGAA
TTAATTTGACTGTAAACACAAAGATATTAGTACAAAATACGTGACGTAGAAAGTAATAATTTCTTGGGTA
GTTTGCAGTTTTAAAATTATGTTTTAAAATGGACTATCATATGCTTACCGTAACTTGAAAGTATTTCGAT
TTCTTGGCTTTATATATCTTGTGGAAAGGACGAAACACCGCCGTTGTCGACGACGAGCGGTTTTAGAGCT
AGAAATAGCAAGTTAAAATAAGGCTAGTCCGTTATCAACTTGAAAAAGTGGCACCGAGTCGGTGCTTTTT
TGTTTTAGAGCTAGAAATAGCAAGTTAAAATAAGGCTAGTCCGTTTTTAGCGCGTGCGCCAATTCTGCAG
ACAAATGGCTCTAGAGGTACCCGTTACATAACTTACGGTAAATGGCCCGCCTGGCTGACCGCCCAACGAC
CCCCGCCCATTGACGTCAATAGTAACGCCAATAGGGACTTTCCATTGACGTCAATGGGTGGAGTATTTAC
GGTAAACTGCCCACTTGGCAGTACATCAAGTGTATCATATGCCAAGTACGCCCCCTATTGACGTCAATGA
CGGTAAATGGCCCGCCTGGCATTGTGCCCAGTACATGACCTTATGGGACTTTCCTACTTGGCAGTACATC
TACGTATTAGTCATCGCTATTACCATGGTCGAGGTGAGCCCCACGTTCTGCTTCACTCTCCCCATCTCCC
CCCCCTCCCCACCCCCAATTTTGTATTTATTTATTTTTTAATTATTTTGTGCAGCGATGGGGGCGGGGGG
GGGGGGGGGGCGGGGCGAGGGGCGGGGCGGGGCGAGGCGGAGAGGTGCGGCGGCAGCCAATCAGAGCGGC
GCGCTCCGAAAGTTTCCTTTTATGGCGAGGCGGCGGCGGCGGCGGCCCTATAAAAAGCGAAGCGCGCGGC
GGGCGGGAGTCGCTGCGCGCTGCCTTCGCCCCGTGCCCCGCTCCGCCGCCGCCTCGCGCCGCCCGCCCCG
GCTCTGACTGACCGCGTTACTCCCACAGGTGAGCGGGCGGGACGGCCCTTCTCCTCCGGGCTGTAATTAG
CTGAGCAAGAGGTAAGGGTTTAAGGGATGGTTGGTTGGTGGGGTATTAATGTTTAATTACCTGGAGCACC
TGCCTGAAATCACTTTTTTTCAGGTTGGACCGGTGCCACCATGGACTATAAGGACCACGACGGAGACTAC
AAGGATCATGATATTGATTACAAAGACGATGACGATAAGATGGCCCCAAAGAAGAAGCGGAAGGTCGGTA
TCCACGGAGTCCCAGCAGCCGACAAGAAGTACAGCATCGGCCTGGACATCGGCACCAACTCTGTGGGCTG
GGCCGTGATCACCGACGAGTACAAGGTGCCCAGCAAGAAATTCAAGGTGCTGGGCAACACCGACCGGCAC
AGCATCAAGAAGAACCTGATCGGAGCCCTGCTGTTCGACAGCGGCGAAACAGCCGAGGCCACCCGGCTGA
AGAGAACCGCCAGAAGAAGATACACCAGACGGAAGAACCGGATCTGCTATCTGCAAGAGATCTTCAGCAA
CGAGATGGCCAAGGTGGACGACAGCTTCTTCCACAGACTGGAAGAGTCCTTCCTGGTGGAAGAGGATAAG
AAGCACGAGCGGCACCCCATCTTCGGCAACATCGTGGACGAGGTGGCCTACCACGAGAAGTACCCCACCA
TCTACCACCTGAGAAAGAAACTGGTGGACAGCACCGACAAGGCCGACCTGCGGCTGATCTATCTGGCCCT
GGCCCACATGATCAAGTTCCGGGGCCACTTCCTGATCGAGGGCGACCTGAACCCCGACAACAGCGACGTG
GACAAGCTGTTCATCCAGCTGGTGCAGACCTACAACCAGCTGTTCGAGGAAAACCCCATCAACGCCAGCG
GCGTGGACGCCAAGGCCATCCTGTCTGCCAGACTGAGCAAGAGCAGACGGCTGGAAAATCTGATCGCCCA
GCTGCCCGGCGAGAAGAAGAATGGCCTGTTCGGAAACCTGATTGCCCTGAGCCTGGGCCTGACCCCCAAC
TTCAAGAGCAACTTCGACCTGGCCGAGGATGCCAAACTGCAGCTGAGCAAGGACACCTACGACGACGACC
TGGACAACCTGCTGGCCCAGATCGGCGACCAGTACGCCGACCTGTTTCTGGCCGCCAAGAACCTGTCCGA
CGCCATCCTGCTGAGCGACATCCTGAGAGTGAACACCGAGATCACCAAGGCCCCCCTGAGCGCCTCTATG
ATCAAGAGATACGACGAGCACCACCAGGACCTGACCCTGCTGAAAGCTCTCGTGCGGCAGCAGCTGCCTG
AGAAGTACAAAGAGATTTTCTTCGACCAGAGCAAGAACGGCTACGCCGGCTACATTGACGGCGGAGCCAG
CCAGGAAGAGTTCTACAAGTTCATCAAGCCCATCCTGGAAAAGATGGACGGCACCGAGGAACTGCTCGTG
AAGCTGAACAGAGAGGACCTGCTGCGGAAGCAGCGGACCTTCGACAACGGCAGCATCCCCCACCAGATCC
ACCTGGGAGAGCTGCACGCCATTCTGCGGCGGCAGGAAGATTTTTACCCATTCCTGAAGGACAACCGGGA
AAAGATCGAGAAGATCCTGACCTTCCGCATCCCCTACTACGTGGGCCCTCTGGCCAGGGGAAACAGCAGA
TTCGCCTGGATGACCAGAAAGAGCGAGGAAACCATCACCCCCTGGAACTTCGAGGAAGTGGTGGACAAGG
GCGCTTCCGCCCAGAGCTTCATCGAGCGGATGACCAACTTCGATAAGAACCTGCCCAACGAGAAGGTGCT
GCCCAAGCACAGCCTGCTGTACGAGTACTTCACCGTGTATAACGAGCTGACCAAAGTGAAATACGTGACC
GAGGGAATGAGAAAGCCCGCCTTCCTGAGCGGCGAGCAGAAAAAGGCCATCGTGGACCTGCTGTTCAAGA
CCAACCGGAAAGTGACCGTGAAGCAGCTGAAAGAGGACTACTTCAAGAAAATCGAGTGCTTCGACTCCGT
GGAAATCTCCGGCGTGGAAGATCGGTTCAACGCCTCCCTGGGCACATACCACGATCTGCTGAAAATTATC
AAGGACAAGGACTTCCTGGACAATGAGGAAAACGAGGACATTCTGGAAGATATCGTGCTGACCCTGACAC
TGTTTGAGGACAGAGAGATGATCGAGGAACGGCTGAAAACCTATGCCCACCTGTTCGACGACAAAGTGAT
GAAGCAGCTGAAGCGGCGGAGATACACCGGCTGGGGCAGGCTGAGCCGGAAGCTGATCAACGGCATCCGG
GACAAGCAGTCCGGCAAGACAATCCTGGATTTCCTGAAGTCCGACGGCTTCGCCAACAGAAACTTCATGC
AGCTGATCCACGACGACAGCCTGACCTTTAAAGAGGACATCCAGAAAGCCCAGGTGTCCGGCCAGGGCGA
TAGCCTGCACGAGCACATTGCCAATCTGGCCGGCAGCCCCGCCATTAAGAAGGGCATCCTGCAGACAGTG
AAGGTGGTGGACGAGCTCGTGAAAGTGATGGGCCGGCACAAGCCCGAGAACATCGTGATCGAAATGGCCA
GAGAGAACCAGACCACCCAGAAGGGACAGAAGAACAGCCGCGAGAGAATGAAGCGGATCGAAGAGGGCAT
CAAAGAGCTGGGCAGCCAGATCCTGAAAGAACACCCCGTGGAAAACACCCAGCTGCAGAACGAGAAGCTG
TACCTGTACTACCTGCAGAATGGGCGGGATATGTACGTGGACCAGGAACTGGACATCAACCGGCTGTCCG
ACTACGATGTGGACCATATCGTGCCTCAGAGCTTTCTGAAGGACGACTCCATCGACAACAAGGTGCTGAC
CAGAAGCGACAAGAACCGGGGCAAGAGCGACAACGTGCCCTCCGAAGAGGTCGTGAAGAAGATGAAGAAC
TACTGGCGGCAGCTGCTGAACGCCAAGCTGATTACCCAGAGAAAGTTCGACAATCTGACCAAGGCCGAGA
GAGGCGGCCTGAGCGAACTGGATAAGGCCGGCTTCATCAAGAGACAGCTGGTGGAAACCCGGCAGATCAC
AAAGCACGTGGCACAGATCCTGGACTCCCGGATGAACACTAAGTACGACGAGAATGACAAGCTGATCCGG
GAAGTGAAAGTGATCACCCTGAAGTCCAAGCTGGTGTCCGATTTCCGGAAGGATTTCCAGTTTTACAAAG
TGCGCGAGATCAACAACTACCACCACGCCCACGACGCCTACCTGAACGCCGTCGTGGGAACCGCCCTGAT
CAAAAAGTACCCTAAGCTGGAAAGCGAGTTCGTGTACGGCGACTACAAGGTGTACGACGTGCGGAAGATG
ATCGCCAAGAGCGAGCAGGAAATCGGCAAGGCTACCGCCAAGTACTTCTTCTACAGCAACATCATGAACT
TTTTCAAGACCGAGATTACCCTGGCCAACGGCGAGATCCGGAAGCGGCCTCTGATCGAGACAAACGGCGA
AACCGGGGAGATCGTGTGGGATAAGGGCCGGGATTTTGCCACCGTGCGGAAAGTGCTGAGCATGCCCCAA
GTGAATATCGTGAAAAAGACCGAGGTGCAGACAGGCGGCTTCAGCAAAGAGTCTATCCTGCCCAAGAGGA
ACAGCGATAAGCTGATCGCCAGAAAGAAGGACTGGGACCCTAAGAAGTACGGCGGCTTCGACAGCCCCAC
CGTGGCCTATTCTGTGCTGGTGGTGGCCAAAGTGGAAAAGGGCAAGTCCAAGAAACTGAAGAGTGTGAAA
GAGCTGCTGGGGATCACCATCATGGAAAGAAGCAGCTTCGAGAAGAATCCCATCGACTTTCTGGAAGCCA
AGGGCTACAAAGAAGTGAAAAAGGACCTGATCATCAAGCTGCCTAAGTACTCCCTGTTCGAGCTGGAAAA
CGGCCGGAAGAGAATGCTGGCCTCTGCCGGCGAACTGCAGAAGGGAAACGAACTGGCCCTGCCCTCCAAA
TATGTGAACTTCCTGTACCTGGCCAGCCACTATGAGAAGCTGAAGGGCTCCCCCGAGGATAATGAGCAGA
AACAGCTGTTTGTGGAACAGCACAAGCACTACCTGGACGAGATCATCGAGCAGATCAGCGAGTTCTCCAA
GAGAGTGATCCTGGCCGACGCTAATCTGGACAAAGTGCTGTCCGCCTACAACAAGCACCGGGATAAGCCC
ATCAGAGAGCAGGCCGAGAATATCATCCACCTGTTTACCCTGACCAATCTGGGAGCCCCTGCCGCCTTCA
AGTACTTTGACACCACCATCGACCGGAAGAGGTACACCAGCACCAAAGAGGTGCTGGACGCCACCCTGAT
CCACCAGAGCATCACCGGCCTGTACGAGACACGGATCGACCTGTCTCAGCTGGGAGGCGACAAAAGGCCG
GCGGCCACGAAAAAGGCCGGCCAGGCAAAAAAGAAAAAGTAAGAATTCCTAGAGCTCGCTGATCAGCCTC
GACTGTGCCTTCTAGTTGCCAGCCATCTGTTGTTTGCCCCTCCCCCGTGCCTTCCTTGACCCTGGAAGGT
GCCACTCCCACTGTCCTTTCCTAATAAAATGAGGAAATTGCATCGCATTGTCTGAGTAGGTGTCATTCTA
TTCTGGGGGGTGGGGTGGGGCAGGACAGCAAGGGGGAGGATTGGGAAGAGAATAGCAGGCATGCTGGGGA
GCGGCCGCAGGAACCCCTAGTGATGGAGTTGGCCACTCCCTCTCTGCGCGCTCGCTCGCTCACTGAGGCC
GGGCGACCAAAGGTCGCCCGACGCCCGGGCTTTGCCCGGGCGGCCTCAGTGAGCGAGCGAGCGCGCAGCT
GCCTGCAGGGGCGCCTGATGCGGTATTTTCTCCTTACGCATCTGTGCGGTATTTCACACCGCATA
[95 nt withheld, positions 5946-6040]
T
[46 nt withheld, positions 6042-6087]
C
[141 nt withheld, positions 6089-6229]
CCTTTGACGTTGGAGTCCACGTTCTTT
[37 nt withheld, positions 6257-6293]
ACTCTATCTCGGGCTATTCTTTTGATTTATAAGGGATTTTGCCGATTTCGGTCTATTGGTTAAAAAATGA
GCTGATTTAACAAAAATTTAACGCGAATTTTAACAAAATATTAACGTTTACAATTTTATGGTGCACTCTC
AGTACAATCTGCTCTGATGCCGCATAGTTAAGCCAGCCCCGACACCCGCCAACACCCGCTGACGCGCCCT
GACGGGCTTGTCTGCTCCCGGCATCCGCTTACAGACAAGCTGTGACCGTCTCCGGGAGCTGCATGTGTCA
GAGGTTTTCACCGTCATCACCGAAACGCGCGAGACGAAAGGGCCTCGTGATACGCCTATTTTTATAGGTT
AATGTCATGATAATAATGGTTTCTTAGACGTCAGGTGGCACTTTTCGGGGAAATGTGCGCGGAACCCCTA
TTTGTTTATTTTTCTAAATACATTCAAATATGTATCCGCTCATGAGACAATAACCCTGATAAATGCTTCA
ATAATATTGAAAAAGGAAGAGTATGAGTATTCAACATTTCCGTGTCGCCCTTATTCCCTTTTTTGCGGCA
TTTTGCCTTCCTGTTTTTGCTCACCCAGAAACGCTGGTGAAAGTAAAAGATGCTGAAGATCAGTTGGGTG
CACGAGTGGGTTACATCGAACTGGATCTCAACAGCGGTAAGATCCTTGAGAGTTTTCGCCCCGAAGAACG
TTTTCCAATGATGAGCACTTTTAAAGTTCTGCTATGTGGCGCGGTATTATCCCGTATTGACGCCGGGCAA
GAGCAACTCGGTCGCCGCATACACTATTCTCAGAATGACTTGGTTGAGTACTCACCAGTCACAGAAAAGC
ATCTTACGGATGGCATGACAGTAAGAGAATTATGCAGTGCTGCCATAACCATGAGTGATAACACTGCGGC
CAACTTACTTCTGACAACGATCGGAGGACCGAAGGAGCTAACCGCTTTTTTGCACAACATGGGGGATCAT
GTAACTCGCCTTGATCGTTGGGAACCGGAGCTGAATGAAGCCATACCAAACGACGAGCGTGACACCACGA
TGCCTGTAGCAATGGCAACAACGTTGCGCAAACTATTAACTGGCGAACTACTTACTCTAGCTTCCCGGCA
ACAATTAATAGACTGGATGGAGGCGGATAAAGTTGCAGGACCACTTCTGCGCTCGGCCCTTCCGGCTGGC
TGGTTTATTGCTGATAAATCTGGAGCCGGTGAGCGTGGAAGCCGCGGTATCATTGCAGCACTGGGGCCAG
ATGGTAAGCCCTCCCGTATCGTAGTTATCTACACGACGGGGAGTCAGGCAACTATGGATGAACGAAATAG
ACAGATCGCTGAGATAGGTGCCTCACTGATTAAGCATTGGTAACTGTCAGACCAAGTTTACTCATATATA
CTTTAGATTGATTTAAAACTTCATTTTTAATTTAAAAGGATCTAGGTGAAGATCCTTTTTGATAATCTCA
TGACCAAAATCCCTTAACGTGAGTTTTCGTTCCACTGAGCGTCAGACCCCGTAGAAAAGATCAAAGGATC
TTCTTGAGATCCTTTTTTTCTGCGCGTAATCTGCTGCTTGCAAACAAAAAAACCACCGCTACCAGCGGTG
GTTTGTTTGCCGGATCAAGAGCTACCAACTCTTTTTCCGAAGGTAACTGGCTTCAGCAGAGCGCAGATAC
CAAATACTGTTCTTCTAGTGTAGCCGTAGTTAGGCCACCACTTCAAGAACTCTGTAGCACCGCCTACATA
CCTCGCTCTGCTAATCCTGTTACCAGTGGCTGCTGCCAGTGGCGATAAGTCGTGTCTTACCGGGTTGGAC
TCAAGACGATAGTTACCGGATAAGGCGCAGCGGTCGGGCTGAACGGGGGGTTCGTGCACACAGCCCAGCT
TGGAGCGAACGACCTACACCGAACTGAGATACCTACAGCGTGAGCTATGAGAAAGCGCCACGCTTCCCGA
AGGGAGAAAGGCGGACAGGTATCCGGTAAGCGGCAGGGTCGGAACAGGAGAGCGCACGAGGGAGCTTCCA
GGGGGAAACGCCTGGTATCTTTATAGTCCTGTCGGGTTTCGCCACCTCTGACTTGAGCGTCGATTTTTGT
GATGCTCGTCAGGGGGGCGGAGCCTATGGAAAAACGCCAGCAACGCGGCCTTTTTACGGTTCCTGGCCTT
TTGCTGGCCTTTTGCTCACATGT
